Addgene plasmid #235680: pTRE-TAZ-CAMTA1
Purpose: Express TAZ-CAMTA1 fusion gene in mammalian cells using the doxycycline-inducible TRE promoter
Depositing lab: Duojia Pan. Publication: WWTR1(TAZ)-CAMTA1 reprograms endothelial cells to drive epithelioid hemangioendothelioma. Driskill JH, Zheng Y, Wu BK, Wang L, Cai J, Rakheja D, Dellinger M, Pan D. Genes Dev. 2021 Apr 1;35(7-8):495-511. doi: 10.1101/gad.348221.120. Epub 2021 Mar 25. PubMed 33766984.
Backbone
  Vector backbone: pTRE2
  Vector type: Mammalian Expression
Growth in bacteria
  Bacterial resistance: Ampicillin, 100 μg/mL
  Growth temperature: 37°C
  Growth strain: DH5alpha
  Copy number: High Copy
Gene/Insert
  Gene/Insert name: TAZ-CAMTA1
  Species: H. sapiens (human)
  Entrez Gene: WWTR1 (a.k.a. TAZ); CAMTA1 (a.k.a. CANPMR, CECBA)
  Tag / fusion protein: FLAG (N terminal on insert)
  Cloning method: Gibson Cloning
Terms and licenses: Academic/Nonprofit Terms; Industry Terms: Not Available to Industry
How to cite: pTRE-TAZ-CAMTA1 was a gift from Duojia Pan (Addgene plasmid # 235680 ; http://n2t.net/addgene:235680 ; RRID:Addgene_235680)
