[The description below was written by a language model from this plasmid's Addgene catalogue record and pLannotate feature annotations shown in this document.]
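Description:
pTRE-TAZ-CAMTA1 is a mammalian expression plasmid of about 8.7 kb, built on the pTRE2 backbone, for doxycycline-regulated expression of the human TAZ-CAMTA1 fusion gene. It is propagated in E. coli as a high-copy plasmid through a ColE1/pUC-type origin and is selected with ampicillin via the β-lactamase gene and its native promoter. The annotation shows no mammalian selection marker, and the plasmid does not encode a tetracycline transactivator. Induction therefore depends on tTA or rtTA supplied separately, for example from a co-transfected construct or an engineered cell line.

The expression cassette begins with a tetracycline response element carrying tetO operator repeats, placed upstream of a minimal CMV promoter. On its own this promoter has very low activity and it fires only when a Tet transactivator binds the operators. Downstream lies an N-terminal FLAG epitope joined in frame to a fragment of WWTR1 (TAZ), the Hippo pathway transcriptional coactivator. This fragment is fused directly to a much larger portion of CAMTA1, a transcriptional activator. Transcript processing is provided by rabbit β-globin sequences, comprising an intron, a short stretch of globin coding sequence (matched by the annotation tool to a primate HBB entry) and the β-globin polyadenylation signal. A small lacI fragment in the backbone appears to be a non-functional remnant.

The insert was assembled by Gibson cloning. According to the associated publication title, the construct comes from work on how WWTR1(TAZ)-CAMTA1 reprograms endothelial cells to drive epithelioid hemangioendothelioma. It allows the chimeric protein to be switched on in a controlled manner and detected or immunoprecipitated through the FLAG tag.
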