Features (pLannotate 1.2.2; 13 found; start..end, strand, type, name):
      6..178     +  protein_bind   tetracycline response element (fragment): contains seven copies of the tetracycline operator tetO tetracycline repressor TetR
    196..234     +  promoter       minimal CMV promoter: human cytomegalovirus (CMV) immediate early promoter
    328..345     +  misc_feature   MCS (fragment): pUC18/19 multiple cloning site
    616..636     +  CDS            FLAG (fragment): FLAG® epitope tag, followed by an enterokinase cleavage site
    637..1200    +  CDS            WWTR1 (fragment): WWTR1_HUMAN - Also known as TAZ. Experimental evidence at protein level: Swiss-Prot protein existence level 1. Transcriptional coactivator which acts as a downstream regulatory target in the Hippo signaling pathway that plays a pivotal role in organ size control and tumor suppression by restricting proliferation and promoting apoptosis (PubMed:11118213, PubMed:18227151). The core of this pathway is composed of a kinase cascade wherein STK3/MST2 and STK4/MST1, in complex with its regulatory protein SAV1, phosphorylates and activates LATS1/2 in complex with its regulatory protein MOB1, which in
   1198..5415    +  CDS            CAMTA1 (fragment): CMTA1_HUMAN - Also known as KIAA0833. Experimental evidence at protein level: Swiss-Prot protein existence level 1. Transcriptional activator. May act as a tumor suppressor. From Homo sapiens (Human).
   5463..6035    +  intron         β-globin intron: intron from rabbit β-globin gene
   6039..6161    +  CDS            HBB: HBB_COLGU - Experimental evidence at transcript level: Swiss-Prot protein existence level 2. Involved in oxygen transport from the lung to the various peripheral tissues. From Colobus guereza (Mantled guereza) (Eastern black-and-white colobus monkey).
   6232..6287    +  polyA_signal   β-globin poly(A) signal: rabbit β-globin polyadenylation signal (Gil and Proudfoot, 1987)
   6620..6673    -  CDS            lacI (fragment): lac repressor; lacI; The lac repressor binds to the lac operator to inhibit transcription in E. coli. This inhibition can be relieved by adding lactose or isopropyl-β-D-thiogalactopyranoside (IPTG).
   6856..7444    -  rep_origin     ori: high-copy-number ColE1/pMB1/pBR322/pUC origin of replication
   7615..8475    -  CDS            AmpR: β-lactamase; bla; confers resistance to ampicillin, carbenicillin, and related antibiotics
   8476..8580    -  promoter       AmpR promoter: bla
>Addgene plasmid #235680 | pTRE-TAZ-CAMTA1 | addgene full sequence | sequence record 470279 | Addgene NGS Result
TTCACTCGAGTTTACCACTCCCTATCAGTGATAGAGAAAAGTGAAAGTCGAGTTTACCACTCCCTATCAG
TGATAGAGAAAAGTGAAAGTCGAGTTTACCACTCCCTATCAGTGATAGAGAAAAGTGAAAGTCGAGTTTA
CCACTCCCTATCAGTGATAGAGAAAAGTGAAAGTCGAGCTCGGTACCCGGGTCGAGGTAGGCGTGTACGG
TGGGAGGCCTATATAAGCAGAGCTCGTTTAGTGAACCGTCAGATCGCCTGGAGACGCCATCCACGCTGTT
TTGACCTCCATAGAAGACACCGGGACCGATCCAGCCTCCGCGGCCCCGAATTCGAGCTCGGTACCGTCGA
CAAGTGACCAGCTACAGTCGGAAACCATCAGCAAGCAGGTATGTACTCTCCAGGGCGGGCCTGGCTTCCC
CAGTCAAGACTCCAGGGATTTGAGGGACGCTGTGGGCTCAACTCTTACATGTACCTTTTGCTAGCCTCAA
CCCTGACTATCTTCCAGGTCATTGTTCCAACCTCGGATCCTCTAGTCAGCTGACGCGTGCTAGCGCGGCC
GCATCGATAAGCTGCCACCATGGATTATAAAGATGATGATGATAAAGGGGCAGACTACAAGGACGACGAC
GACAAGAATCCGGCCTCGGCGCCCCCTCCGCTCCCGCCGCCTGGGCAGCAAGTGATCCACGTCACGCAGG
ACCTAGACACAGACCTCGAAGCCCTCTTCAACTCTGTCATGAATCCGAAGCCTAGCTCGTGGCGGAAGAA
GATCCTGCCGGAGTCTTTCTTTAAGGAGCCTGATTCGGGCTCGCACTCGCGCCAGTCCAGCACCGACTCG
TCGGGCGGCCACCCGGGGCCTCGACTGGCTGGGGGTGCCCAGCATGTCCGCTCGCACTCGTCGCCCGCGT
CCCTGCAGCTGGGCACCGGCGCGGGTGCTGCGGGTAGCCCCGCGCAGCAGCACGCGCACCTCCGCCAGCA
GTCCTACGACGTGACCGACGAGCTGCCACTGCCCCCGGGCTGGGAGATGACCTTCACGGCCACTGGCCAG
AGGTACTTCCTCAATCACATAGAAAAAATCACCACATGGCAAGACCCTAGGAAGGCGATGAATCAGCCTC
TGAATCATATGAACCTCCACCCTGCCGTCAGTTCCACACCAGTGCCTCAGAGGTCCATGGCAGTATCCCA
GCCAAATCTCGGAGCTGGCGGCAGCGTGCATCACAAGTGTAACAGCGCCAAACACCGCATCATCTCGCCC
AAGGTGGAGCCACGGACAGGGGGGTACGGGAGCCACTCGGAGGTGCAGCACAATGACGTGTCGGAGGGCA
AGCACGAGCACAGCCACAGCAAGGGCTCCAGCCGTGAGAAGAGGAACGGCAAGGTGGCCAAGCCCGTGCT
CCTGCACCAGAGCAGCACCGAGGTCTCCTCCACCAACCAGGTGGAAGTCCCCGACACCACCCAGAGCTCC
CCTGTGTCCATCAGCAGCGGGCTCAACAGCGACCCGGACATGGTGGACAGCCCGGTGGTCACAGGTGTGT
CCGGTATGGCGGTGGCCTCTGTGATGGGGAGCTTGTCCCAGAGCGCCACGGTGTTCATGTCAGAGGTCAC
CAATGAGGCCGTGTACACCATGTCCCCCACCGCTGGCCCCAACCACCACCTCCTCTCACCTGACGCCTCT
CAGGGCCTCGTCCTGGCCGTGAGCTCTGATGGCCACAAGTTCGCCTTTCCCACCACGGGCAGCTCAGAGA
GCCTGTCCATGCTGCCCACCAACGTGTCCGAAGAGCTGGTCCTCTCCACCACCCTCGACGGTGGCCGGAA
GATTCCAGAAACCACCATGAACTTTGACCCCGACTGTTTCCTTAATAACCCAAAGCAGGGCCAGACGTAC
GGGGGTGGAGGCCTGAAAGCCGAGATGGTCAGCTCCAACATCCGGCACTCGCCACCCGGGGAGCGGAGCT
TCAGCTTTACCACCGTCCTCACCAAGGAGATCAAGACCGAGGACACCTCCTTCGAGCAGCAGATGGCCAA
AGAAGCGTACTCCTCCTCCGCGGCGGCTGTGGCAGCCAGCTCCCTCACCCTGACCGCCGGCTCCAGCCTC
CTGCCGTCGGGCGGCGGCCTGAGTCCCAGCACCACCCTGGAGCAGATGGACTTCAGCGCCATCGACTCCA
ACAAGGACTACACGTCCAGCTTCAGCCAGACGGGCCACAGCCCCCACATCCACCAGACCCCCTCCCCGAG
CTTCTTCCTGCAGGACGCCAGCAAACCCCTCCCCGTCGAGCAGAACACCCACAGCAGCCTGAGTGACTCT
GGGGGCACCTTCGTGATGCCCACGGTGAAAACGGAGGCCTCGTCCCAAACCAGCTCCTGCAGCGGTCACG
TGGAGACGCGGATCGAGTCCACTTCCTCCCTCCACCTCATGCAGTTCCAGGCCAACTTCCAGGCCATGAC
GGCAGAAGGGGAGGTCACCATGGAGACCTCGCAGGCGGCGGAAGGGAGCGAGGTCCTGCTCAAGTCTGGG
GAGCTGCAGGCTTGCAGCTCTGAGCACTACCTGCAGCCGGAGACCAACGGGGTAATCCGAAGCGCCGGCG
GCGTCCCCATCCTCCCGGGCAACGTGGTGCAGGGACTCTACCCCGTGGCCCAGCCCAGCCTCGGCAACGC
CTCCAACATGGAGCTCAGCCTGGACCACTTTGACATCTCCTTCAGCAACCAGTTCTCCGACCTGATCAAC
GACTTCATCTCCGTGGAGGGGGGCAGCAGCACCATCTATGGGCACCAGCTGGTGTCGGGGGACAGCACGG
CGCTCTCACAGTCAGAGGACGGGGCGCGGGCCCCCTTCACCCAGGCAGAGATGTGCCTCCCCTGCTGTAG
CCCCCAGCAGGGTAGCCTGCAGCTGAGCAGCTCGGAGGGCGGGGCCAGCACCATGGCCTACATGCACGTC
GCCGAGGTGGTCTCGGCCGCCTCGGCCCAGGGCACCCTAGGCATGCTGCAGCAGAGCGGACGGGTGTTCA
TGGTGACCGACTACTCCCCAGAGTGGTCTTACCCAGAGGGAGGAGTGAAGGTCCTCATCACAGGCCCGTG
GCAAGAAGCCAGCAATAACTACAGCTGCCTGTTTGACCAGATCTCAGTGCCTGCATCCCTGATTCAGCCT
GGGGTGCTGCGCTGCTACTGCCCAGCCCATGACACTGGTCTTGTGACCCTACAAGTTGCCTTCAACAACC
AGATCATCTCCAACTCGGTGGTGTTTGAGTACAAAGCCCGGGCTCTGCCCACGCTCCCTTCCTCCCAGCA
CGACTGGCTGTCGTTGGACGATAACCAGTTCAGGATGTCCATCCTGGAACGACTGGAGCAGATGGAGAGG
AGGATGGCCGAGATGACGGGGTCCCAGCAGCACAAACAGGCGAGCGGAGGCGGCAGCAGTGGAGGCGGCA
GCGGGAGCGGGAATGGAGGGAGCCAGGCACAGTGTGCTTCTGGGACTGGGGCCTTGGGGAGCTGCTTTGA
GAGCCGTGTGGTCGTGGTATGCGAGAAGATGATGAGCCGAGCCTGCTGGGCGAAGTCCAAGCACTTGATC
CACTCAAAGACTTTCCGCGGAATGACCCTACTCCACCTGGCCGCTGCCCAGGGCTATGCCACCCTAATCC
AGACCCTCATCAAATGGCGTACAAAGCACGCGGATAGCATTGACCTGGAACTGGAAGTTGACCCCTTGAA
TGTGGACCACTTCTCCTGTACTCCTCTGATGTGGGCGTGTGCCCTAGGGCACTTGGAAGCTGCCGTCGTG
CTGTACAAGTGGGACCGTCGGGCCATCTCGATTCCCGACTCTCTAGGAAGGCTGCCTTTGGGAATTGCCA
GGTCACGGGGTCATGTGAAATTAGCAGAGTGTCTGGAGCACCTGCAGAGAGATGAGCAGGCTCAGCTGGG
ACAGAACCCCAGAATCCACTGTCCTGCAAGCGAAGAGCCCAGCACAGAGAGCTGGATGGCCCAGTGGCAC
AGCGAAGCCATCAGCTCTCCAGAAATACCCAAGGGAGTCACTGTTATTGCAAGCACCAACCCAGAGCTGA
GAAGACCTCGTTCTGAACCCTCTAATTACTACAGCAGTGAGAGCCACAAAGATTATCCGGCTCCCAAAAA
GCATAAATTGAACCCTGAGTACTTCCAGACAAGGCAGGAGAAGCTGCTTCCCACTGCACTGAGTCTGGAA
GAGCCAAATATCAGGAAGCAAAGCCCTAGTTCTAAGCAGTCTGTCCCCGAGACACTCAGCCCCAGTGAAG
GAGTGAGGGACTTCAGCCGGGAACTCTCCCCTCCCACTCCAGAGACTGCAGCATTTCAAGCCTCTGGATC
TCAGCCTGTAGGAAAGTGGAATTCCAAAGATCTTTACATTGGTGTGTCTACAGTACAGGTGACTGGAAAT
CCGAAGGGGACCAGTGTAGGAAAGGAGGCAGCACCTTCACAGGTGCGTCCACGGGAACCAATGAGTGTCC
TGATGATGGCTAACAGAGAGGTGGTGAATACAGAGCTGGGGTCCTACCGTGATAGTGCAGAAAATGAAGA
ATGCGGCCAGCCCATGGATGACATACAGGTGAACATGATGACCTTGGCAGAACACATTATTGAAGCCACA
CCTGACCGAATCAAGCAGGAGAATTTTGTGCCCATGGAGTCCTCAGGATTGGAAAGAACAGACCCTGCCA
CCATTAGCAGTACAATGAGCTGGCTGGCCAGTTATCTAGCGGATGCTGACTGCCTTCCCAGTGCTGCCCA
GATCCGAAGTGCATATAACGAGCCTCTAACCCCTTCTTCTAATACCAGCTTGAGCCCTGTTGGCTCTCCC
GTCAGTGAAATCGCTTTCGAGAAACCTAACCTTCCCTCCGCCGCGGATTGGTCAGAATTCCTGAGTGCAT
CTACCAGTGAGAAGGTAGAGAATGAGTTTGCTCAGCTCACTCTGTCTGATCATGAACAGAGAGAACTCTA
TGAGGCTGCCAGGCTTGTCCAGACAGCTTTCCGGAAATACAAGGGCCGACCCTTGCGGGAACAGCAAGAA
GTAGCTGCTGCTGTTATTCAGCGTTGTTACAGAAAATATAAACAGTACGCACTTTATAAAAAGATGACAC
AGGCTGCCATCCTTATCCAGAGCAAATTCCGAAGTTACTATGAACAAAAAAAATTCCAGCAGAGCCGACG
GGCTGCTGTGCTCATCCAAAAGTACTACCGAAGTTATAAGAAATGTGGCAAAAGACGGCAGGCTCGCCGG
ACGGCTGTGATTGTACAACAGAAACTCAGGAGCAGTTTGCTAACCAAAAAGCAGGATCAAGCTGCTCGAA
AAATAATGAGGTTTCTTCGCCGCTGTCGCCACAGCCCCCTGGTGGACCATAGGCTGTACAAAAGGAGTGA
AAGAATTGAAAAAGGCCAAGGAACTTGAGTCGACAGCTTGTCGACGATATCTCTAGAGCTGAGAACTTCA
GGGTGAGTTTGGGGACCCTTGATTGTTCTTTCTTTTTCGCTATTGTAAAATTCATGTTATATGGAGGGGG
CAAAGTTTTCAGGGTGTTGTTTAGAATGGGAAGATGTCCCTTGTATCACCATGGACCCTCATGATAATTT
TGTTTCTTTCACTTTCTACTCTGTTGACAACCATTGTCTCCTCTTATTTTCTTTTCATTTTCTGTAACTT
TTTCGTTAAACTTTAGCTTGCATTTGTAACGAATTTTTAAATTCACTTTTGTTTATTTGTCAGATTGTAA
GTACTTTCTCTAATCACTTTTTTTTCAAGGCAATCAGGGTATATTATATTGTACTTCAGCACAGTTTTAG
AGAACAATTGTTATAATTAAATGATAAGGTAGAATATTTCTGCATATAAATTCTGGCTGGCGTGGAAATA
TTCTTATTGGTAGAAACAACTACACCCTGGTCATCATCCTGCCTTTCTCTTTATGGTTACAATGATATAC
ACTGTTTGAGATGAGGATAAAATACTCTGAGTCCAAACCGGGCCCCTCTGCTAACCATGTTCATGCCTTC
TTCTCTTTCCTACAGCTCCTGGGCAACGTGCTGGTTGTTGTGCTGTCTCATCATTTTGGCAAAGAATTCA
CTCCTCAGGTGCAGGCTGCCTATCAGAAGGTGGTGGCTGGTGTGGCCAATGCCCTGGCTCACAAATACCA
CTGAGATCTTTTTCCCTCTGCCAAAAATTATGGGGACATCATGAAGCCCCTTGAGCATCTGACTTCTGGC
TAATAAAGGAAATTTATTTTCATTGCAATAGTGTGTTGGAATTTTTTGTGTCTCTCACTCGGAAGGACAT
ATGGGAGGGCAAATCATTTAAAACATCAGAATGAGTATTTGGTTTAGAGTTTGGCAACATATGCCCATAT
GCTGGCTGCCATGAACAAAGGTTGGCTATAAAGAGGTCATCAGTATATGAAACAGCCCCCTGCTGTCCAT
TCCTTATTCCATAGAAAAGCCTTGACTTGAGGTTAGATTTTTTTTATATTTTGTTTTGTGTTATTTTTTT
CTTTAACATCCCTAAAATTTTCCTTACATGTTTTACTAGCCAGATTTTTCCTCCTCTCCTGACTACTCCC
AGTCATAGCTGTCCCTCTTCTCTTATGGAGATCCCTCGACTGCATTAATGAATCGGCCAACGCGCGGGGA
GAGGCGGTTTGCGTATTGGGCGCTCTTCCGCTTCCTCGCTCACTGACTCGCTGCGCTCGGTCGTTCGGCT
GCGGCGAGCGGTATCAGCTCACTCAAAGGCGGTAATACGGTTATCCACAGAATCAGGGGATAACGCAGGA
AAGAACATGTGAGCAAAAGGCCAGCAAAAGGCCAGGAACCGTAAAAAGGCCGCGTTGCTGGCGTTTTTCC
ATAGGCTCCGCCCCCCTGACGAGCATCACAAAAATCGACGCTCAAGTCAGAGGTGGCGAAACCCGACAGG
ACTATAAAGATACCAGGCGTTTCCCCCTGGAAGCTCCCTCGTGCGCTCTCCTGTTCCGACCCTGCCGCTT
ACCGGATACCTGTCCGCCTTTCTCCCTTCGGGAAGCGTGGCGCTTTCTCATAGCTCACGCTGTAGGTATC
TCAGTTCGGTGTAGGTCGTTCGCTCCAAGCTGGGCTGTGTGCACGAACCCCCCGTTCAGCCCGACCGCTG
CGCCTTATCCGGTAACTATCGTCTTGAGTCCAACCCGGTAAGACACGACTTATCGCCACTGGCAGCAGCC
ACTGGTAACAGGATTAGCAGAGCGAGGTATGTAGGCGGTGCTACAGAGTTCTTGAAGTGGTGGCCTAACT
ACGGCTACACTAGAAGAACAGTATTTGGTATCTGCGCTCTGCTGAAGCCAGTTACCTTCGGAAAAAGAGT
TGGTAGCTCTTGATCCGGCAAACAAACCACCGCTGGTAGCGGTGGTTTTTTTGTTTGCAAGCAGCAGATT
ACGCGCAGAAAAAAAGGATCTCAAGAAGATCCTTTGATCTTTTCTACGGGGTCTGACGCTCAGTGGAACG
AAAACTCACGTTAAGGGATTTTGGTCATGAGATTATCAAAAAGGATCTTCACCTAGATCCTTTTAAATTA
AAAATGAAGTTTTAAATCAATCTAAAGTATATATGAGTAAACTTGGTCTGACAGTTACCAATGCTTAATC
AGTGAGGCACCTATCTCAGCGATCTGTCTATTTCGTTCATCCATAGTTGCCTGACTCCCCGTCGTGTAGA
TAACTACGATACGGGAGGGCTTACCATCTGGCCCCAGTGCTGCAATGATACCGCGAGACCCACGCTCACC
GGCTCCAGATTTATCAGCAATAAACCAGCCAGCCGGAAGGGCCGAGCGCAGAAGTGGTCCTGCAACTTTA
TCCGCCTCCATCCAGTCTATTAATTGTTGCCGGGAAGCTAGAGTAAGTAGTTCGCCAGTTAATAGTTTGC
GCAACGTTGTTGCCATTGCTACAGGCATCGTGGTGTCACGCTCGTCGTTTGGTATGGCTTCATTCAGCTC
CGGTTCCCAACGATCAAGGCGAGTTACATGATCCCCCATGTTGTGCAAAAAAGCGGTTAGCTCCTTCGGT
CCTCCGATCGTTGTCAGAAGTAAGTTGGCCGCAGTGTTATCACTCATGGTTATGGCAGCACTGCATAATT
CTCTTACTGTCATGCCATCCGTAAGATGCTTTTCTGTGACTGGTGAGTACTCAACCAAGTCATTCTGAGA
ATAGTGTATGCGGCGACCGAGTTGCTCTTGCCCGGCGTCAACACGGGATAATACCGCGCCACATAGCAGA
ACTTTAAAAGTGCTCATCATTGGAAAACGTTCTTCGGGGCGAAAACTCTCAAGGATCTTACCGCTGTTGA
GATCCAGTTCGATGTAACCCACTCGTGCACCCAACTGATCTTCAGCATCTTTTACTTTCACCAGCGTTTC
TGGGTGAGCAAAAACAGGAAGGCAAAATGCCGCAAAAAAGGGAATAAGGGCGACACGGAAATGTTGAATA
CTCATACTCTTCCTTTTTCAATATTATTGAAGCATTTATCAGGGTTATTGTCTCATGAGCGGATACATAT
TTGAATGTATTTAGAAAAATAAACAAATAGGGGTTCCGCGCACATTTCCCCGAAAAGTGCCACCTGACGT
CTAAGAAACCATTATTATCATGACATTAACCTATAAAAATAGGCGTATCACGAGGCCCTTTCGTC
